Addgene plasmid #245534: pICSL30014
Purpose: Level 0 Golden Gate part N-Terminal Tag with overhangs CCAT - AATG
Depositing lab: Mark Youles. Depositing organization: Sainsbury Laboratory, Norwich.
Backbone
  Vector backbone: pUAP
  Backbone size w/o insert (bp): 2049
  Vector type: Synthetic Biology
Growth in bacteria
  Bacterial resistance: Chloramphenicol, 25 μg/mL
  Growth temperature: 37°C
  Growth strain: DH5alpha
  Copy number: High Copy
Gene/Insert
  Gene/Insert name: N-Terminal tag mTagBFP2
  Species: Synthetic
  Insert size (bp): 715
  Mutation: BsaI/BpiI sites removed by point-mutation
  Cloning method: Restriction Enzyme; 5′ cloning site BsaI (destroyed during cloning); 3′ cloning site BsaI (destroyed during cloning)
  Sequencing primers: 5′ AAATAGGCGTATCACGAGG; 3′ CGCGAAGTAATCTTTTCGG
Terms and licenses: Academic/Nonprofit Terms; Industry Terms: Not Available to Industry
Depositor comments: Level 0 N-Terminal tag module used for GoldenGate assemblies using the MoClo overhang syntax
How to cite: pICSL30014 was a gift from Mark Youles (Addgene plasmid # 245534 ; http://n2t.net/addgene:245534 ; RRID:Addgene_245534)
