[The description below was written by a language model from this plasmid's Addgene catalogue record and pLannotate feature annotations shown in this document.]
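Description:
pICSL30014 is a Level 0 Golden Gate part plasmid built on the pUAP universal acceptor backbone, intended for modular DNA assembly using the MoClo overhang syntax. It is a small (about 2.8 kb) synthetic-biology vector propagated in E. coli from a high-copy ColE1/pUC-type origin and selected with chloramphenicol, conferred by a cat (chloramphenicol acetyltransferase) gene driven by its native cat promoter and followed by the lambda t0 terminator. Additional bacterial terminators, including a his operon terminator and another putative terminator, flank the insert position and help insulate the cloned part from transcription arising in the backbone.

The payload is a roughly 715 bp synthetic coding module for mTagBFP2, a monomeric, rapidly maturing, constitutively fluorescent blue protein derived from Entacmaea quadricolor. It is formatted as an N-terminal tag part: on release it carries the fusion overhangs CCAT and AATG, which place it between a promoter/5′ UTR module and a downstream coding sequence so that the blue fluorescent protein is fused in frame to the N-terminus of the protein of interest. Internal BsaI and BpiI recognition sites were removed by point mutation ("domestication") so that the part survives the Type IIS digestion-ligation reactions used at successive assembly levels. The plasmid has no promoter for expressing the tag, so it serves purely as a storage and donor vector. It would typically be combined with other Level 0 parts to build Level 1 transcription units encoding blue-fluorescent fusion proteins, for example for localisation or co-expression studies; the record does not specify a target expression host.
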