Features (pLannotate 1.2.2; 7 found; start..end, strand, type, name):
      7..64      +  terminator     his operon terminator: This putative transcriptin terminator from the E. coli his operon has a 2-bp deletion introduced during synthesis. Its efficiency has not been determined.
    259..847     -  rep_origin     ori: high-copy-number ColE1/pMB1/pBR322/pUC origin of replication
   1030..1124    -  terminator     lambda t0 terminator: transcription terminator from phage lambda
   1148..1804    -  CDS            cat: CAT_ECOLX - Experimental evidence at protein level: Swiss-Prot protein existence level 1. This enzyme is an effector of chloramphenicol resistance in bacteria. From Escherichia coli. This protein is used as a marker in many commonly used cloning vectors, such as pACYC184.
   1805..1902    -  promoter       cat promoter: promoter of the E. coli cat gene encoding chloramphenicol acetyltransferase
   1988..2031    -  terminator     bacterial terminator: putative bacterial transcription terminator
   2049..2759    +  CDS            mTagBFP2: mTagBFP2 is a basic (constitutively fluorescent) blue fluorescent protein published in 2011, derived from Entacmaea quadricolor. It is reported to be a very rapidly-maturing monomer with very low acid sensitivity.
>Addgene plasmid #245534 | pICSL30014 | addgene full sequence | sequence record 495585 | Addgene NGS Result
CTGCAGTCCGGCAAAAAAGGGCAAGGTGTCACCACCCTGCCCTTTTTCTTTAAAACCGAAAAGATTACTT
CGCGTTATGCAGGCTTCCTCGCTCACTGACTCGCTGCGCTCGGTCGTTCGGCTGCGGCGAGCGGTATCAG
CTCACTCAAAGGCGGTAATACGGTTATCCACAGAATCAGGGGATAACGCAGGAAAGAACATGTGAGCAAA
AGGCCAGCAAAAGGCCAGGAACCGTAAAAAGGCCGCGTTGCTGGCGTTTTTCCACAGGCTCCGCCCCCCT
GACGAGCATCACAAAAATCGACGCTCAAGTCAGAGGTGGCGAAACCCGACAGGACTATAAAGATACCAGG
CGTTTCCCCCTGGAAGCTCCCTCGTGCGCTCTCCTGTTCCGACCCTGCCGCTTACCGGATACCTGTCCGC
CTTTCTCCCTTCGGGAAGCGTGGCGCTTTCTCATAGCTCACGCTGTAGGTATCTCAGTTCGGTGTAGGTC
GTTCGCTCCAAGCTGGGCTGTGTGCACGAACCCCCCGTTCAGCCCGACCGCTGCGCCTTATCCGGTAACT
ATCGTCTTGAGTCCAACCCGGTAAGACACGACTTATCGCCACTGGCAGCAGCCACTGGTAACAGGATTAG
CAGAGCGAGGTATGTAGGCGGTGCTACAGAGTTCTTGAAGTGGTGGCCTAACTACGGCTACACTAGAAGA
ACAGTATTTGGTATCTGCGCTCTGCTGAAGCCAGTTACCTTCGGAAAAAGAGTTGGTAGCTCTTGATCCG
GCAAACAAACCACCGCTGGTAGCGGTGGTTTTTTTGTTTGCAAGCAGCAGATTACGCGCAGAAAAAAAGG
ATCTCAAGAAGATCCTTTGATCTTTTCTACGGGGTCTGACGCTCAGTGGAACGAAAACTCACGTTAAGGG
ATTTTGGTCATGAGATTATCAAAAAGGATCTTCACCTAGATCCTTTTAAATTAAAAATGAAGTTTTAAAT
CAATCTAAAGTATATATGAGTAAACTTGGTCTGACAGCTCGAGGCTTGGATTCTCACCAATAAAAAACGC
CCGGCGGCAACCGAGCGTTCTGAACAAATCCAGATGGAGTTCTGAGGTCATTACTGGATCTATCAACAGG
AGTCCAAGCGAGCTCGATATCAAATTACGCCCCGCCCTGCCACTCATCGCAGTACTGTTGTAATTCATTA
AGCATTCTGCCGACATGGAAGCCATCACAAACGGCATGATGAACCTGAATCGCCAGCGGCATCAGCACCT
TGTCGCCTTGCGTATAATATTTGCCCATGGTGAAAACGGGGGCGAAGAAGTTGTCCATATTGGCCACGTT
TAAATCAAAACTGGTGAAACTCACCCAGGGATTGGCTGAGACGAAAAACATATTCTCAATAAACCCTTTA
GGGAAATAGGCCAGGTTTTCACCGTAACACGCCACATCTTGCGAATATATGTGTAGAAACTGCCGGAAAT
CGTCGTGGTATTCACTCCAGAGCGATGAAAACGTTTCAGTTTGCTCATGGAAAACGGTGTAACAAGGGTG
AACACTATCCCATATCACCAGCTCACCGTCTTTCATTGCCATACGAAATTCCGGATGAGCATTCATCAGG
CGGGCAAGAATGTGAATAAAGGCCGGATAAAACTTGTGCTTATTTTTCTTTACGGTCTTTAAAAAGGCCG
TAATATCCAGCTGAACGGTCTGGTTATAGGTACATTGAGCAACTGACTGAAATGCCTCAAAATGTTCTTT
ACGATGCCATTGGGATATATCAACGGTGGTATATCCAGTGATTTTTTTCTCCATTTTAGCTTCCTTAGCT
CCTGAAAATCTCGATAACTCAAAAAATACGCCCGGTAGTGATCTTATTTCATTATGGTGAAAGTTGGAAC
CTCTTACGTGCCCGATCAACTCGAGTGCCACCTGACGTCTAAGAAACCATTATTATCATGACATTAACCT
ATAAAAATAGGCGTATCACGAGGCAGAATTTCAGATAAAAAAAATCCTTAGCTTTCGCTAAGGATGATTT
CTGGAATTCGGTCTCACCATGGTGTCTAAGGGCGAAGAGCTGATTAAGGAGAACATGCACATGAAGCTGT
ACATGGAGGGCACCGTGGACAACCATCACTTCAAGTGCACATCCGAGGGCGAAGGCAAGCCCTACGAGGG
CACCCAGACCATGAGAATCAAGGTGGTCGAGGGCGGCCCTCTCCCCTTCGCCTTCGACATCCTGGCTACT
AGCTTCCTCTACGGCAGCAAGACCTTCATCAACCACACCCAGGGCATCCCCGACTTCTTCAAGCAGTCCT
TCCCTGAGGGCTTCACATGGGAGAGAGTCACCACATACGAGGACGGGGGCGTGCTGACCGCTACCCAGGA
CACCAGCCTCCAGGACGGCTGCCTCATCTACAACGTCAAGATCAGAGGGGTGAACTTCACATCCAACGGC
CCTGTGATGCAGAAGAAAACACTCGGCTGGGAGGCCTTCACCGAGACGCTGTACCCCGCTGACGGCGGCC
TGGAAGGCAGAAACGACATGGCCCTGAAGCTCGTGGGCGGGAGCCATCTGATCGCAAACGCCAAGACCAC
ATATAGATCCAAGAAACCCGCTAAGAACCTCAAGATGCCTGGCGTCTACTATGTGGACTACAGACTGGAA
AGAATCAAGGAGGCCAACAACGAAACCTACGTCGAGCAGCACGAGGTGGCAGTGGCCAGATACTGCGACC
TCCCTAGCAAACTGGGGCACAAGCTTAATTCAATGCGAGACC
